Addgene plasmid #163490: AiP1078-pAAV-mscRE16-minBGpromoter-oNigri-WPRE-hGHpA
Purpose: Direct-expressing oNigri AAV Virus
Depositing lab: Allen Institute for Brain Science & Bosiljka Tasic. Depositing organization: Allen Institute. Publication: Enhancer viruses for combinatorial cell-subclass-specific labeling. Graybuck LT, Daigle TL, Sedeno-Cortes AE, Walker M, Kalmbach B, Lenz GH, Morin E, Nguyen TN, Garren E, Bendrick JL, Kim TK, Zhou T, Mortrud M, Yao S, Siverts LA, Larsen R, Gore BB, Szelenyi ER, Trader C, Balaram P, van Velthoven CTJ, Chiang M, Mich JK, Dee N, Goldy J, Cetin AH, Smith K, Way SW, Esposito L, Yao Z, Gradinaru V, Sunkin SM, Lein E, Levi BP, Ting JT, Zeng H, Tasic B. Neuron. 2021 Mar 23. pii: S0896-6273(21)00159-8. doi: 10.1016/j.neuron.2021.03.011. PubMed 33789083.
Backbone
  Vector backbone: pAAV-mscRE16-minBGprom-iCre-WPRE-hGHpA
  Backbone manufacturer: Allen Institute
  Vector type: AAV
Growth in bacteria
  Bacterial resistance: Ampicillin, 100 μg/mL
  Growth temperature: 37°C
  Growth strain: NEB Stable
  Copy number: High Copy
Gene/Insert
  Gene/Insert name: oNigri
  Species: Synthetic
  Insert size (bp): 1401
  Promoter: Beta Globin minimal promoter
  Cloning method: Restriction Enzyme; 5′ cloning site BamHI (not destroyed); 3′ cloning site EcoRI (not destroyed)
  Sequencing primers: 5′ CACCACCTGTCAGCTCCTTT; 3′ AAGGGAGATCCGACTCGTCT
Terms and licenses: Academic/Nonprofit Terms; Industry Terms: Not Available to Industry
Depositor comments: Funded by BRAIN initiative.
How to cite: AiP1078-pAAV-mscRE16-minBGpromoter-oNigri-WPRE-hGHpA was a gift from Allen Institute for Brain Science & Bosiljka Tasic (Addgene plasmid # 163490 ; http://n2t.net/addgene:163490 ; RRID:Addgene_163490)
