[The description below was written by a language model from this plasmid's Addgene catalogue record and pLannotate feature annotations shown in this document.]
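Description:
AiP1078-pAAV-mscRE16-minBGpromoter-oNigri-WPRE-hGHpA is an AAV transfer plasmid of about 6.1 kb, built to produce recombinant adeno-associated virus that directly expresses oNigri under enhancer control. It derives from an Allen Institute backbone that carried iCre in the same position. The 1,401 bp synthetic oNigri insert was swapped in between BamHI and EcoRI sites, both of which are retained. In bacteria the plasmid replicates from a high-copy ColE1/pUC-type origin and is selected with ampicillin through the bla gene and its own promoter. An f1 phage origin is also present. The recommended recombination-deficient host strain reflects the tendency of ITR repeats to rearrange.

The expression cassette lies between AAV2 inverted terminal repeats, which are the cis elements needed for replication and packaging of the viral genome. The automated annotation finds the right ITR intact but only short fragments of the left one. As the name indicates, the mscRE16 enhancer element sits upstream of a minimal beta-globin promoter. The minimal promoter has little activity alone, so the enhancer is expected to determine where transcription occurs. Neither the enhancer, the minimal promoter nor the oNigri coding region was recognised by the feature table, and the record does not describe what oNigri encodes beyond its being synthetic. The small ADH1 promoter, bom and rop hits look like incidental matches. Downstream, a WPRE boosts transcript stability and expression, and the human growth hormone polyadenylation signal terminates the message. The associated work concerns enhancer viruses for combinatorial, cell-subclass-specific labeling in the brain, which fits this vector's stated purpose as a direct-expressing oNigri virus.
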