Features (pLannotate 1.2.2; 14 found; start..end, strand, type, name):
     12..39      +  repeat_region  AAV2 ITR (fragment): inverted terminal repeat of adeno-associated virus serotype 2 inverted
     68..95      +  repeat_region  AAV2 ITR (fragment): inverted terminal repeat of adeno-associated virus serotype 2 inverted
    469..489     +  promoter       ADH1 promoter (fragment): S. cerevisiae ADH1; promoter for alcohol dehydrogenase 1
   2219..2243    +  misc_feature   MCS (fragment): pBluescript multiple cloning site
   2243..2831    +  misc_feature   WPRE: woodchuck hepatitis virus posttranscriptional regulatory element
   2863..3339    +  polyA_signal   hGH poly(A) signal: human growth hormone polyadenylation signal
   3379..3519    +  repeat_region  AAV2 ITR: inverted terminal repeat of adeno-associated virus serotype 2 inverted
   3524..3575    -  misc_feature   bom (fragment): basis of mobility region from pBR322
   3594..4049    +  rep_origin     f1 ori (sequence partly withheld): f1 bacteriophage origin of replication; arrow indicates direction of (+) strand synthesis
   4050..4099    -  misc_feature   bom (fragment): basis of mobility region from pBR322
   4201..4236    -  CDS            rop (fragment): Rop protein, which maintains plasmids at low copy number; rop
   4331..4435    +  promoter       AmpR promoter: bla
   4436..5296    +  CDS            AmpR: β-lactamase; bla; confers resistance to ampicillin, carbenicillin, and related antibiotics
   5467..6055    +  rep_origin     ori: high-copy-number ColE1/pMB1/pBR322/pUC origin of replication
>Addgene plasmid #163490 | AiP1078-pAAV-mscRE16-minBGpromoter-oNigri-WPRE-hGHpA | addgene full sequence | sequence record 325815 | Addgene NGS Result
CCTGCAGGCAGCTGCGCGCTCGCTCGCTCACTGAGGCCGCCCGGGCGTCGGGCGACCTTTGGTCGCCCGG
CCTCAGTGAGCGAGCGAGCGCGCAGAGAGGGAGTGGCCAACTCCATCACTAGGGGTTCCTGCGGCCGCAC
GCGTAGGGTGCAGGAGAAATGTGACCTCAAAGTCTTGTTCTATAACTGTTGGACCTTAGGAGAGATCTGT
GCTCAGCAATTTACCAGGACACCCCCACCCCACATGTCTTGACCACTGTCTGGATAACTGGTATGCAGGA
CCACACTAGGCTTACTCACAGTGTAAACTCTCATAACCATCACTGGAGCCCATCCTGCCTGGTAGACAAG
GATTCAACCATGACTCATTGTACTTTAGTGGTGCCATGCTTAGTCATCAGGTGCCCTGTGCTCTGACAGC
CGAGGGTCAGAGCTGGAATCACACTCTTGTTGTCTTTTAATCTCTCCCTCCCTTTCTTCCTTCTTTCTTC
ACTCTGTTGTGATTGCTCATGGAACAGATCCTAGCTGGTCTCCCTGGCAACCTACATGATTTGAGCCCAA
CAGATGGATAATGGGGACATCGACTTCCAATGTCATTCAACAGAATCATTGCCAAGGGAGTCTGATGAGC
AGGCAACTGAGATGACACCCTTATCAATATAGCTTCATTTTGGCAATCTGGAGTAGGTGTTTCAAAAGGA
GAGCCCCCACTGATGCCAGCAATACAGAACGTTCATGGGCAAGGAGCTCGGGCTGGGCATAAAAGTCAGG
GCAGAGCCATCTATTGCTTACATTTGCTTCTGGGATCCGCCGCCACCATGAAGAAGAAGAGGAAGGTGGA
CAAGCACCACCTGCTGTCTACCCGGACCACAGCTCCTACAGACGGCAGCGATTTCAACTCCGATAACGTG
ACCAAGAACCACCACGCCATCCTGATCGAGAGGGCCCTGGCCAGCGCCCTGGCCAGACCTGGCCTGCTGC
TGGAGACACACTTTCAGCCAATCTACCAGAGGGCTGACAGGCTGGGAGTGGACCTGTCTGATTGCCCCAG
CTTCTTCGTGGCTACCCAGAGGCTGCTGGCCCAGCACCACCAGCACGGAGCTGGACTGTCTCCACGCAGC
CTGGAGCAGTTCCACAGCGCCGTGAGGGTGTTTACACAGTGGTGTCACGTGAACAGGAGAACCGCTCTGC
CAGCCTCCGCTGACACATTCGTGCTGTTTGCTAGAAGCAACGCCCCCCACATCACCCTGTCCACACTGCA
CATCTACGTGTGGGCCATCCGGAAGCTGCACCTGATCACCGGCCTGGTGGACCCAACAGATTCTCAGGCT
GTGAAGCAGCACCTGAGCAGAATCAAGAAGCAGAAGATCGCCCAGTTCGACACCGCTCAGGATCAGGCCG
TGCCTCTGTCCGACGAGGATTACCGCACCGCTATGACACTGCTGATGGCCGACGATCACCCAATCTCTTG
GAGGGACGCTACCCTGCTGGGACTGGCCTACCACACAATGCTGCGGCAGAGCGAGCTGGTGCGCATCCAG
CTGACCCACATCCAGCCACGCTCCGACGGCGATTGGACACTGGAGATCCCTTACACCAAGACAAACAAGA
CCGGAAGGTCTGAGTACGTGACACTGCCCCACTACCTGATGCCTATCCTGCAGAGATACCTGAGCCTGTG
CGGCGACCGCACCCTGACAGATCCAGGATACCTGTTCGTGCCACTGACCAGGAGCGGCGTGCCCCGGCGC
CAGAGAATGCACGTGACCTCCACACCCAGGGCCCCTTCTGGAGTGACCCCTAGGAGAAAGACAAGAGGCG
GAATCCAGTTTGCTCCAGTGGCTCCAGACGCTGTGACCGATTCCATCGCTGCTCCACCTGACCCTGCTCC
AATCTCTGAGGAGGTGCAGCCTGTGGCTCCAAAGCTGGTGGCCCGCACACTGAAGAAGATCGGCGAGAGG
CTGGCCACCCACACAAGCTCCCCACAGGCTGATAGGGCTTACTCCGGACACTCTGCTAGGGTGGGAAGAG
CCATCCACCTGCTGGAGATCGGCGCTAGAAAGGAGGACATCGTGAAGGCCGGACGGTGGAAGTCCGACAT
CATGTTTGAGCGGTACACCCGCCAGTACGACGTGAACGATGGCTACCTGGCTCAGATCAGGCAGGCTGAG
GACAGACACTGGCACGCTCAGACCGAGCCACCAGATTCTACAGGATGAGAATTCGATATCAAGCTTATCG
ATAATCAACCTCTGGATTACAAAATTTGTGAAAGATTGACTGGTATTCTTAACTATGTTGCTCCTTTTAC
GCTATGTGGATACGCTGCTTTAATGCCTTTGTATCATGCTATTGCTTCCCGTATGGCTTTCATTTTCTCC
TCCTTGTATAAATCCTGGTTGCTGTCTCTTTATGAGGAGTTGTGGCCCGTTGTCAGGCAACGTGGCGTGG
TGTGCACTGTGTTTGCTGACGCAACCCCCACTGGTTGGGGCATTGCCACCACCTGTCAGCTCCTTTCCGG
GACTTTCGCTTTCCCCCTCCCTATTGCCACGGCGGAACTCATCGCCGCCTGCCTTGCCCGCTGCTGGACA
GGGGCTCGGCTGTTGGGCACTGACAATTCCGTGGTGTTGTCGGGGAAATCATCGTCCTTTCCTTGGCTGC
TCGCCTATGTTGCCACCTGGATTCTGCGCGGGACGTCCTTCTGCTACGTCCCTTCGGCCCTCAATCCAGC
GGACCTTCCTTCCCGCGGCCTGCTGCCGGCTCTGCGGCCTCTTCCGCGTCTTCGCCTTCGCCCTCAGACG
AGTCGGATCTCCCTTTGGGCCGCCTCCCCGCATCGATACCGAGCGCTGCTCGAGAGATCTACGGGTGGCA
TCCCTGTGACCCCTCCCCAGTGCCTCTCCTGGCCCTGGAAGTTGCCACTCCAGTGCCCACCAGCCTTGTC
CTAATAAAATTAAGTTGCATCATTTTGTCTGACTAGGTGTCCTTCTATAATATTATGGGGTGGAGGGGGG
TGGTATGGAGCAAGGGGCAAGTTGGGAAGACAACCTGTAGGGCCTGCGGGGTCTATTGGGAACCAAGCTG
GAGTGCAGTGGCACAATCTTGGCTCACTGCAATCTCCGCCTCCTGGGTTCAAGCGATTCTCCTGCCTCAG
CCTCCCGAGTTGTTGGGATTCCAGGCATGCATGACCAGGCTCAGCTAATTTTTGTTTTTTTGGTAGAGAC
GGGGTTTCACCATATTGGCCAGGCTGGTCTCCAACTCCTAATCTCAGGTGATCTACCCACCTTGGCCTCC
CAAATTGCTGGGATTACAGGCGTGAACCACTGCTCCCTTCCCTGTCCTTCTGATTTTGTAGGTAACCACG
TGCGGACCGAGCGGCCGCAGGAACCCCTAGTGATGGAGTTGGCCACTCCCTCTCTGCGCGCTCGCTCGCT
CACTGAGGCCGGGCGACCAAAGGTCGCCCGACGCCCGGGCTTTGCCCGGGCGGCCTCAGTGAGCGAGCGA
GCGCGCAGCTGCCTGCAGGGGCGCCTGATGCGGTATTTTCTCCTTACGCATCTGTGCGGTATTTCACACC
GCATA
[95 nt withheld, positions 3576-3670]
T
[46 nt withheld, positions 3672-3717]
C
[141 nt withheld, positions 3719-3859]
CCTTTGACGTTGGAGTCCACGTTCTTT
[37 nt withheld, positions 3887-3923]
ACTCTATCTCGGGCTATTCTTTTGATTTATAAGGGATTTTGCCGATTTCGGTCTATTGGTTAAAAAATGA
GCTGATTTAACAAAAATTTAACGCGAATTTTAACAAAATATTAACGTTTACAATTTTATGGTGCACTCTC
AGTACAATCTGCTCTGATGCCGCATAGTTAAGCCAGCCCCGACACCCGCCAACACCCGCTGACGCGCCCT
GACGGGCTTGTCTGCTCCCGGCATCCGCTTACAGACAAGCTGTGACCGTCTCCGGGAGCTGCATGTGTCA
GAGGTTTTCACCGTCATCACCGAAACGCGCGAGACGAAAGGGCCTCGTGATACGCCTATTTTTATAGGTT
AATGTCATGATAATAATGGTTTCTTAGACGTCAGGTGGCACTTTTCGGGGAAATGTGCGCGGAACCCCTA
TTTGTTTATTTTTCTAAATACATTCAAATATGTATCCGCTCATGAGACAATAACCCTGATAAATGCTTCA
ATAATATTGAAAAAGGAAGAGTATGAGTATTCAACATTTCCGTGTCGCCCTTATTCCCTTTTTTGCGGCA
TTTTGCCTTCCTGTTTTTGCTCACCCAGAAACGCTGGTGAAAGTAAAAGATGCTGAAGATCAGTTGGGTG
CACGAGTGGGTTACATCGAACTGGATCTCAACAGCGGTAAGATCCTTGAGAGTTTTCGCCCCGAAGAACG
TTTTCCAATGATGAGCACTTTTAAAGTTCTGCTATGTGGCGCGGTATTATCCCGTATTGACGCCGGGCAA
GAGCAACTCGGTCGCCGCATACACTATTCTCAGAATGACTTGGTTGAGTACTCACCAGTCACAGAAAAGC
ATCTTACGGATGGCATGACAGTAAGAGAATTATGCAGTGCTGCCATAACCATGAGTGATAACACTGCGGC
CAACTTACTTCTGACAACGATCGGAGGACCGAAGGAGCTAACCGCTTTTTTGCACAACATGGGGGATCAT
GTAACTCGCCTTGATCGTTGGGAACCGGAGCTGAATGAAGCCATACCAAACGACGAGCGTGACACCACGA
TGCCTGTAGCAATGGCAACAACGTTGCGCAAACTATTAACTGGCGAACTACTTACTCTAGCTTCCCGGCA
ACAATTAATAGACTGGATGGAGGCGGATAAAGTTGCAGGACCACTTCTGCGCTCGGCCCTTCCGGCTGGC
TGGTTTATTGCTGATAAATCTGGAGCCGGTGAGCGTGGGTCTCGCGGTATCATTGCAGCACTGGGGCCAG
ATGGTAAGCCCTCCCGTATCGTAGTTATCTACACGACGGGGAGTCAGGCAACTATGGATGAACGAAATAG
ACAGATCGCTGAGATAGGTGCCTCACTGATTAAGCATTGGTAACTGTCAGACCAAGTTTACTCATATATA
CTTTAGATTGATTTAAAACTTCATTTTTAATTTAAAAGGATCTAGGTGAAGATCCTTTTTGATAATCTCA
TGACCAAAATCCCTTAACGTGAGTTTTCGTTCCACTGAGCGTCAGACCCCGTAGAAAAGATCAAAGGATC
TTCTTGAGATCCTTTTTTTCTGCGCGTAATCTGCTGCTTGCAAACAAAAAAACCACCGCTACCAGCGGTG
GTTTGTTTGCCGGATCAAGAGCTACCAACTCTTTTTCCGAAGGTAACTGGCTTCAGCAGAGCGCAGATAC
CAAATACTGTTCTTCTAGTGTAGCCGTAGTTAGGCCACCACTTCAAGAACTCTGTAGCACCGCCTACATA
CCTCGCTCTGCTAATCCTGTTACCAGTGGCTGCTGCCAGTGGCGATAAGTCGTGTCTTACCGGGTTGGAC
TCAAGACGATAGTTACCGGATAAGGCGCAGCGGTCGGGCTGAACGGGGGGTTCGTGCACACAGCCCAGCT
TGGAGCGAACGACCTACACCGAACTGAGATACCTACAGCGTGAGCTATGAGAAAGCGCCACGCTTCCCGA
AGGGAGAAAGGCGGACAGGTATCCGGTAAGCGGCAGGGTCGGAACAGGAGAGCGCACGAGGGAGCTTCCA
GGGGGAAACGCCTGGTATCTTTATAGTCCTGTCGGGTTTCGCCACCTCTGACTTGAGCGTCGATTTTTGT
GATGCTCGTCAGGGGGGCGGAGCCTATGGAAAAACGCCAGCAACGCGGCCTTTTTACGGTTCCTGGCCTT
TTGCTGGCCTTTTGCTCACATGT
